>Addgene plasmid #196145 | pEPYCeGM0011 | addgene full sequence | sequence record 386887 | Addgene NGS Result
TTCTTTCCTGCGTTATCCCCTGATTCTGTGGATAACCGTATTACCGCTAGCCAGGAAGAGTTTGTAGAAA
CGCAAAAAGGCCATCCGTCAGGATGGCCTTCTGCTTAGTTTGATGCCTGGCAGTTTATGGCGGGCGTCCT
GCCCGCCACCCTCCGGGCCGTTGCTTCACAACGTTCAAATCCGCTCCCGGCGGATTTGTCCTACTCAGGA
GAGCGTTCACCGACAAACAACAGATAAAACGAAAGGCCCAGTCTTCCGACTGAGCCTTTCGTTTTATTTG
ATGCCTGGCAGTTCCCTACTCTCGCGTTAACGCTAGCATGGATCTCGGGCCCCAAATAATGATTTTATTT
TGACTGATAGTGACCTGTTCGTTGCAACAAATTGATGAGCAATGCTTTTTTATAATGCCAACTTTGTACA
AAAAAGCAGGCTTCATGGTGAAACAAGAACGCAAGATCCAAACCAGCAGCACAAAAAAGGAAATGCCTTT
GTCATCATCACCATCTTCTTCTTCTTCTTCATCTTCTTCCTCGTCTTCGTCTTCGTGTAAGAACAAGAAC
AAGAAGAGTAAGATTAAGAAGTACAAAGGAGTGAGGATGAGAAGTTGGGGATCATGGGTTTCTGAGATTA
GGGCACCAAATCAAAAGACAAGGATTTGGTTAGGTTCTTACTCAACAGCTGAAGCAGCTGCTAGAGCTTA
CGATGTTGCACTCTTATGTCTCAAAGGCCCTCAAGCCAATCTCAACTTCCCTACTTCTTCTTCTTCTCAT
CATCTTCTTGATAATCTCTTAGATGAAAATACCCTTTTGTCCCCCAAATCCATCCAAAGAGTAGCTGCTC
AAGCTGCCAACTCATTTAACCATTTTGCCCCTACTTCATCAGCCGTCTCGTCACCGTCCGATCATGATCA
TCACCATGATGATGGGATGCAATCTTTGATGGGATCTTTTGTGGACAATCATGTGTCTTTGATGGATTCA
ACATCTTCATGGTATGATGATCATAATGGGATGTTCTTGTTTGATAATGGAGCTCCATTCAATTACTCTC
CTCAACTAAACTCGACGACGATGCTCGATGAATACTTCTACGAAGATGCTGACATTCCGCTTTGGAGTTT
CAATGGTTCGGTGAGCGGCTGGCGGCTGTTCAAGAAGATTAGCTGAAACCCAGCTTTCTTGTACAAAGTT
GGCATTATAAGAAAGCATTGCTTATCAATTTGTTGCAACGAACAGGTCACTATCAGTCAAAATAAAATCA
TTATTTGCCATCCAGCTGCAGCTCTGGCCCGTGTCTCAAAATCTCTGATGTTACATTGCACAAGATAAAA
ATATATCATCATGAACAATAAAACTGTCTGCTTACATAAACAGTAATACAAGGGGTGTTATGAGCCATAT
TCAACGGGAAACGTCGAGGCCGCGATTAAATTCCAACATGGATGCTGATTTATATGGGTATAAATGGGCT
CGCGATAATGTCGGGCAATCAGGTGCGACAATCTATCGCTTGTATGGGAAGCCCGATGCGCCAGAGTTGT
TTCTGAAACATGGCAAAGGTAGCGTTGCCAATGATGTTACAGATGAGATGGTCAGACTAAACTGGCTGAC
GGAATTTATGCCTCTTCCGACCATCAAGCATTTTATCCGTACTCCTGATGATGCATGGTTACTCACCACT
GCGATCCCCGGAAAAACAGCATTCCAGGTATTAGAAGAATATCCTGATTCAGGTGAAAATATTGTTGATG
CGCTGGCAGTGTTCCTGCGCCGGTTGCATTCGATTCCTGTTTGTAATTGTCCTTTTAACAGCGATCGCGT
ATTTCGTCTCGCTCAGGCGCAATCACGAATGAATAACGGTTTGGTTGATGCGAGTGATTTTGATGACGAG
CGTAATGGCTGGCCTGTTGAACAAGTCTGGAAAGAAATGCATAAACTTTTGCCATTCTCACCGGATTCAG
TCGTCACTCATGGTGATTTCTCACTTGATAACCTTATTTTTGACGAGGGGAAATTAGGCCGGGAAGCCGA
TCTCGGCTTGAACGAATTGTTAGGTGGCGGTACTTGGGTCGATATCAAAGTGCATCACTTCTTCCCGTAT
GCCCAACTTTGTATAGAGAGCCACTGCGGGATCGTCACCGTAATCTGCTTGCACGTAGATCACATAAGCA
CCAAGCGCGTTGGCCTCATGCTTGAGGAGATTGATGAGCGCGGTGGCAATGCCCTGCCTCCGGTGCTCGC
CGGAGACTGCGAGATCATAGATATAGATCTCACTACGCGGCTGCTCAAACTTGGGCAGAACGTAAGCCGC
GAGAGCGCCAACAACCGCTTCTTGGTCGAAGGCAGCAAGCGCGATGAATGTCTTACTACGGAGCAAGTTC
CCGAGGTAATCGGAGTCCGGCTGATGTTGGGAGTAGGTGGCTACGTCTCCGAACTCACGACCGAAAAGAT
CAAGAGCAGCCCGCATGGATTTGACTTGGTCAGGGCCGAGCCTACATGTGCGAATGATGCCCATACTTGA
GCCACCTAACTTTGTTTTAGGGCGACTGCCCTGCTGCGTAACATCGTTGCTGCTGCGTAACATCGTTGCT
GCTCCATAACATCAAACATCGACCCACGGCGTAACGCGCTTGCTGCTTGGATGCCCGAGGCATAGACTGT
ACAAAAAAACAGTCATAACAAGCCATGAAAACCGCCACTGCGCCGTTACCACCGCTGCGTTCGGTCAAGG
TTCTGGACCAGTTGCGTGAGCGCATACGCTACTTGCATTACAGTTTACGAACCGAACAGGCTTATGTCAA
CTGGGTTCGTGCCTTCATCCGTTTCCACGGTGTGCGTCACCCGGCAACCTTGGGCAGCAGCGAAGTCGAG
GCATTTCTGTCCTGGCTGGCGAACGAGCGCAAGGTTTCGGTCTCCACGCATCGTCAGGCATTGGCGGCCT
TGCTGTTCTTCTACGGCAAGGTGCTGTGCACGGATCTGCCCTGGCTTCAGGAGATCGGAAGACCTCGGCC
GTCGCGGCGCTTGCCGGTGGTGCTGACCCCGGATGAAGTGGTTCGCATCCTCGGTTTTCTGGAAGGCGAG
CATCGTTTGTTCGCCCAGGACTCTAGCTATAGTTCTAGTGGTTGGCTACTAATAGGTTGTATTGATGTTG
GACGAGTCGGAATCGCAGACCGATACCAGGATCTTGCCATCCTATGGAACTGCCTCGGTGAGTTTTCTCC
TTCATTACAGAAACGGCTTTTTCAAAAATATGGTATTGATAATCCTGATATGAATAAATTGCAGTTTCAT
TTGATGCTCGATGAGTTTTTCTAATCAGAATTGGTTAATTGGTTGTAACACTGGCAGAGCATTACGCTGA
CTTGACGGGACGGCGCAAGCTCATGACCAAAATCCCTTAACGTGAGTTTTCGTTCCACTGAGCGTCAGAC
CCCGTAGAAAAGATCAAAGGATCTTCTTGAGATCCTTTTTTTCTGCGCGTAATCTGCTGCTTGCAAACAA
AAAAACCACCGCTACCAGCGGTGGTTTGTTTGCCGGATCAAGAGCTACCAACTCTTTTTCCGAAGGTAAC
TGGCTTCAGCAGAGCGCAGATACCAAATACTGTTCTTCTAGTGTAGCCGTAGTTAGGCCACCACTTCAAG
AACTCTGTAGCACCGCCTACATACCTCGCTCTGCTAATCCTGTTACCAGTGGCTGCTGCCAGTGGCGATA
AGTCGTGTCTTACCGGGTTGGACTCAAGACGATAGTTACCGGATAAGGCGCAGCGGTCGGGCTGAACGGG
GGGTTCGTGCACACAGCCCAGCTTGGAGCGAACGACCTACACCGAACTGAGATACCTACAGCGTGAGCTA
TGAGAAAGCGCCACGCTTCCCGAAGGGAGAAAGGCGGACAGGTATCCGGTAAGCGGCAGGGTCGGAACAG
GAGAGCGCACGAGGGAGCTTCCAGGGGGAAACGCCTGGTATCTTTATAGTCCTGTCGGGTTTCGCCACCT
CTGACTTGAGCGTCGATTTTTGTGATGCTCGTCAGGGGGGCGGAGCCTATGGAAAAACGCCAGCAACGCG
GCCTTTTTACGGTTCCTGGCCTTTTGCTGGCCTTTTGCTCACATG
Features (pLannotate 1.2.2; 12 found; start..end, strand, type, name):
      1..48      +  rep_origin     RSF ori (fragment): Plasmids containing the RSF 1030 origin of replication can be propagated in E. coli cells that contain additional plasmids with compatible origins.
     75..102     -  terminator     rrnB T2 terminator: transcription terminator T2 from the E. coli rrnB gene
    234..277     +  terminator     rrnB T1 terminator: Escherichia coli rrnB; transcription terminator T1 from the E. coli rrnB gene
    333..432     +  protein_bind   attL1: mutant version of attL; recombination site for the Gateway® LR reaction LR Clonase™
    435..1124    +  CDS            ERF012: ERF12_ARATH - Also known as DREB26 From Arabidopsis thaliana (Mouse-ear cress).
   1168..1267    -  protein_bind   attL2: mutant version of attL; recombination site for the Gateway® LR reaction LR Clonase™
   1390..2016    +  CDS            KanR (fragment): aminoglycoside phosphotransferase; aph(3')-Ia; confers resistance to kanamycin in bacteria or G418 (Geneticin®) in eukaryotes
   2050..2583    -  CDS            GmR: gentamycin acetyltransferase; aacC1; confers resistance to gentamycin
   2772..2800    -  promoter       Pc promoter: intI1 (promoter lies within the coding sequence); class 1 integron promoter
   2778..3125    -  CDS            YPR2_ECOLX (fragment): Protein predicted: Swiss-Prot protein existence level 4. From Escherichia coli.
   3130..3314    +  CDS            KanR (fragment): aminoglycoside phosphotransferase; aph(3')-Ia; confers resistance to kanamycin in bacteria or G418 (Geneticin®) in eukaryotes
   3457..4045    +  rep_origin     ori: high-copy-number ColE1/pMB1/pBR322/pUC origin of replication
