[The description below was written by a language model from this plasmid's Addgene catalogue record and pLannotate feature annotations shown in this document.]
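Description:
pEPYCeGM0011 is a Gateway entry clone built in the pDONR207 backbone, carrying the coding sequence of the Arabidopsis thaliana transcription factor DREB26 (annotated as ERF012) fused to a C-terminal HiBiT tag. The sequenced plasmid is about 4.1 kb. It is propagated in E. coli as a high-copy plasmid from a ColE1/pUC-type origin and is selected with gentamicin, conferred by the aacC1 gentamicin acetyltransferase gene driven by the class 1 integron Pc promoter. The automated annotation also reports two fragments of a kanamycin resistance gene flanking the gentamicin cassette, and a short RSF origin fragment. These are partial matches only, and the record lists gentamicin as the sole selection.

The DREB26 open reading frame sits between attL1 and attL2, the recombination sites used in the Gateway LR reaction to move an insert directionally into an attR-containing destination vector. The feature table does not annotate the HiBiT tag separately. A short unannotated stretch between the end of the ERF012 match and attL2 is where the catalogue description would place it. As is typical of an entry clone, no promoter is annotated upstream of the insert, so expression depends on the destination vector chosen. The rrnB T1 and T2 terminators upstream of attL1 insulate the insert from read-through transcription from the backbone.

HiBiT is a small peptide that complements a larger luciferase fragment to reconstitute luminescence, allowing sensitive detection of the tagged protein. According to the associated publication, the construct belongs to a split-luciferase method for assessing transcription factor–DNA interactions, applied to tuning plant promoters.
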