Addgene plasmid #196145: pEPYCeGM0011
Purpose: Gateway entry vector with Arabidopsis DREB26 CDS and c-terminal HiBiT tag
Depositing lab: Nicola Patron. Depositing organization: Earlham Institute. Publication: Tuning Plant Promoters Using a Simple Split Luciferase Method to Assess Transcription Factor-DNA Interactions. Cai YM, Witham S, Patron NJ. ACS Synth Biol. 2023 Nov 17;12(11):3482-3486. doi: 10.1021/acssynbio.3c00094. Epub 2023 Oct 19. PubMed 37856867.
Backbone
  Vector backbone: pDONR207
  Vector type: Gateway entry vector
Growth in bacteria
  Bacterial resistance: Gentamicin, 10 μg/mL
  Growth temperature: 37°C
  Growth strain: DH5alpha
  Copy number: High Copy
Gene/Insert
  Gene/Insert name: AtDREB26_HiBit
  Species: A. thaliana (mustard weed)
  Cloning method: Gateway Cloning
Terms and licenses: Academic/Nonprofit Terms; Industry Terms: Not Available to Industry
Depositor comments: Please visit https://doi.org/10.1101/2023.02.13.528283 for bioRxiv preprint.
How to cite: pEPYCeGM0011 was a gift from Nicola Patron (Addgene plasmid # 196145 ; http://n2t.net/addgene:196145 ; RRID:Addgene_196145)
